Addgene plasmid #119022: pJKW0825
Purpose: E.coli expression plasmid for Pm4CL1
Depositing lab: Jing-Ke Weng. Depositing organization: Whitehead Institute for Biomedical Research. Publication: The biosynthetic origin of psychoactive kavalactones in kava. Pluskal T, Torrens-Spence MP, Fallon TR, De Abreu A, Shi CH, Weng JK. Nat Plants. 2019 Jul 22. pii: 10.1038/s41477-019-0474-0. doi: 10.1038/s41477-019-0474-0. PubMed 31332312.
Backbone
  Vector backbone: pHis8-4
  Backbone size w/o insert (bp): 5336
  Total vector size (bp): 6981
  Vector type: Bacterial Expression
Growth in bacteria
  Bacterial resistance: Kanamycin, 50 μg/mL
  Growth temperature: 37°C
  Growth strain: DH5alpha
  Copy number: High Copy
Gene/Insert
  Gene/Insert name: Pm4CL1
  Species: Piper methysticum
  Insert size (bp): 1638
  GenBank ID: MK058492
  Promoter: T7
  Tag / fusion protein: 8xHis (N terminal on backbone)
  Cloning method: Gibson Cloning
  Sequencing primers: 5′ TAATACGACTCACTATAGGG; 3′ GCTAGTTATTGCTCAGCGG
Terms and licenses: Academic/Nonprofit Terms; Industry Terms: Not Available to Industry
How to cite: pJKW0825 was a gift from Jing-Ke Weng (Addgene plasmid # 119022 ; http://n2t.net/addgene:119022 ; RRID:Addgene_119022)
