[The description below was written by a language model from this plasmid's Addgene catalogue record and pLannotate feature annotations shown in this document.]
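Description:
pJKW0825 is a bacterial expression plasmid built on the pHis8-4 backbone for producing Pm4CL1, a gene from kava (Piper methysticum), in E. coli. The roughly 1.6 kb coding sequence was inserted by Gibson assembly. The automated annotation labels the open reading frame as a match to tobacco 4CL2, a 4-coumarate:CoA ligase. That label reflects homology to a characterised relative, not the true origin of the insert, and it fits the name Pm4CL1. The whole plasmid is about 7 kb.

Expression follows the familiar pET-style arrangement. A T7 promoter is followed immediately by a lac operator, then the strong phage T7 gene 10 ribosome binding site, an N-terminal 8xHis tag supplied by the backbone, the Pm4CL1 coding region, and a T7 terminator. The plasmid also carries lacI under its own promoter, so transcription stays repressed until it is induced with IPTG in a host that supplies T7 RNA polymerase. The His tag allows the recombinant enzyme to be purified by metal-affinity chromatography. Downstream of the insert the feature table also detects a short His-tag fragment and a fragment of a T7 gene 10-derived sequence. These are probably backbone remnants, and the record does not indicate whether they are translated as part of the protein.

Selection is by kanamycin through the aph(3')-Ia gene. Replication relies on a ColE1/pMB1-type origin accompanied by the bom and rop elements; the catalogue lists the plasmid as high copy. An f1 origin and leftover tetracycline-resistance fragments are also present. The associated work concerns kavalactone biosynthesis in kava, so the plasmid presumably served to make recombinant Pm4CL1 protein for that study.
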