Features (pLannotate 1.2.2; 20 found; start..end, strand, type, name):
     12..440     +  rep_origin     f1 ori (sequence partly withheld): f1 bacteriophage origin of replication; arrow indicates direction of (+) strand synthesis
    493..550     +  promoter       AmpR promoter (fragment): bla
    559..1374    -  CDS            KanR: aminoglycoside phosphotransferase; aph(3')-Ia; confers resistance to kanamycin in bacteria or G418 (Geneticin®) in eukaryotes
   1496..2084    +  rep_origin     ori: high-copy-number ColE1/pMB1/pBR322/pUC origin of replication
   2270..2409    -  misc_feature   bom: basis of mobility region from pBR322
   2511..2702    -  CDS            rop: Rop protein, which maintains plasmids at low copy number; rop
   2719..3099    +  CDS            YPB1_ECOLX: Protein predicted: Swiss-Prot protein existence level 4. From Escherichia coli.
   3171..3462    -  CDS            TcR (fragment): tetracycline efflux protein; tet; confers resistance to tetracycline
   3477..3498    -  protein_bind   CAP binding site: CAP binding activates transcription in the presence of cAMP. E. coli catabolite activator protein
   3511..4593    -  CDS            lacI: lac repressor; lacI; The lac repressor binds to the lac operator to inhibit transcription in E. coli. This inhibition can be relieved by adding lactose or isopropyl-β-D-thiogalactopyranoside (IPTG).
   4594..4671    -  promoter       lacI promoter: lacI
   4679..4958    -  CDS            TcR (fragment): tetracycline efflux protein; tet; confers resistance to tetracycline
   4980..4998    +  promoter       T7 promoter: promoter for bacteriophage T7 RNA polymerase
   4999..5023    +  protein_bind   lac operator: The lac repressor binds to the lac operator to inhibit transcription in E. coli. This inhibition can be relieved by adding lactose or isopropyl-β-D-thiogalactopyranoside (IPTG). lac repressor encoded by lacI
   5038..5060    +  RBS            RBS: efficient ribosome binding site from bacteriophage T7 gene 10 (Olins and Rangwala, 1989)
   5073..5096    +  CDS            9xHis (fragment): 9xHis affinity tag
   5136..6761    +  CDS            4CL2: 4CL2_TOBAC - Experimental evidence at protein level: Swiss-Prot protein existence level 1. From Nicotiana tabacum (Common tobacco).
   6821..6838    +  CDS            9xHis (fragment): 9xHis affinity tag
   6848..6897    +  CDS            SET1 (fragment): solubility-enhancement tag derived from T7 phage gene 10B
   6905..6952    +  terminator     T7 terminator: transcription terminator for bacteriophage T7 RNA polymerase
>Addgene plasmid #119022 | pJKW0825 | addgene full sequence | sequence record 230477 | Addgene NGS Result
TGGCGAATGGG
[124 nt withheld, positions 12-135]
C
[91 nt withheld, positions 137-227]
A
[49 nt withheld, positions 229-277]
CCTTTGACGTTGGAGTCCACGTTCTTT
[37 nt withheld, positions 305-341]
ACCCTATCTCGGTCTATTCTTTTGATTTATAAGGGATTTTGCCGATTTCGGCCTATTGGTTAAAAAATGA
GCTGATTTAACAAAAATTTAACGCGAATTTTAACAAAATATTAACGCTTACAATTTAGGTGGCACTTTTC
GGGGAAATGTGCGCGGAACCCCTATTTGTTTATTTTTCTAAATACATTCAAATATGTATCCGCTCATGAA
TTAATTCTTAGAAAAACTCATCGAGCATCAAATGAAACTGCAATTTATTCATATCAGGATTATCAATACC
ATATTTTTGAAAAAGCCGTTTCTGTAATGAAGGAGAAAACTCACCGAGGCAGTTCCATAGGATGGCAAGA
TCCTGGTATCGGTCTGCGATTCCGACTCGTCCAACATCAATACAACCTATTAATTTCCCCTCGTCAAAAA
TAAGGTTATCAAGTGAGAAATCACCATGAGTGACGACTGAATCCGGTGAGAATGGCAAAAGTTTATGCAT
TTCTTTCCAGACTTGTTCAACAGGCCAGCCATTACGCTCGTCATCAAAATCACTCGCATCAACCAAACCG
TTATTCATTCGTGATTGCGCCTGAGCGAGACGAAATACGCGATCGCTGTTAAAAGGACAATTACAAACAG
GAATCGAATGCAACCGGCGCAGGAACACTGCCAGCGCATCAACAATATTTTCACCTGAATCAGGATATTC
TTCTAATACCTGGAATGCTGTTTTCCCGGGGATCGCAGTGGTGAGTAACCATGCATCATCAGGAGTACGG
ATAAAATGCTTGATGGTCGGAAGAGGCATAAATTCCGTCAGCCAGTTTAGTCTGACCATCTCATCTGTAA
CATCATTGGCAACGCTACCTTTGCCATGTTTCAGAAACAACTCTGGCGCATCGGGCTTCCCATACAATCG
ATAGATTGTCGCACCTGATTGCCCGACATTATCGCGAGCCCATTTATACCCATATAAATCAGCATCCATG
TTGGAATTTAATCGCGGCCTAGAGCAAGACGTTTCCCGTTGAATATGGCTCATAACACCCCTTGTATTAC
TGTTTATGTAAGCAGACAGTTTTATTGTTCATGACCAAAATCCCTTAACGTGAGTTTTCGTTCCACTGAG
CGTCAGACCCCGTAGAAAAGATCAAAGGATCTTCTTGAGATCCTTTTTTTCTGCGCGTAATCTGCTGCTT
GCAAACAAAAAAACCACCGCTACCAGCGGTGGTTTGTTTGCCGGATCAAGAGCTACCAACTCTTTTTCCG
AAGGTAACTGGCTTCAGCAGAGCGCAGATACCAAATACTGTCCTTCTAGTGTAGCCGTAGTTAGGCCACC
ACTTCAAGAACTCTGTAGCACCGCCTACATACCTCGCTCTGCTAATCCTGTTACCAGTGGCTGCTGCCAG
TGGCGATAAGTCGTGTCTTACCGGGTTGGACTCAAGACGATAGTTACCGGATAAGGCGCAGCGGTCGGGC
TGAACGGGGGGTTCGTGCACACAGCCCAGCTTGGAGCGAACGACCTACACCGAACTGAGATACCTACAGC
GTGAGCTATGAGAAAGCGCCACGCTTCCCGAAGGGAGAAAGGCGGACAGGTATCCGGTAAGCGGCAGGGT
CGGAACAGGAGAGCGCACGAGGGAGCTTCCAGGGGGAAACGCCTGGTATCTTTATAGTCCTGTCGGGTTT
CGCCACCTCTGACTTGAGCGTCGATTTTTGTGATGCTCGTCAGGGGGGCGGAGCCTATGGAAAAACGCCA
GCAACGCGGCCTTTTTACGGTTCCTGGCCTTTTGCTGGCCTTTTGCTCACATGTTCTTTCCTGCGTTATC
CCCTGATTCTGTGGATAACCGTATTACCGCCTTTGAGTGAGCTGATACCGCTCGCCGCAGCCGAACGACC
GAGCGCAGCGAGTCAGTGAGCGAGGAAGCGGAAGAGCGCCTGATGCGGTATTTTCTCCTTACGCATCTGT
GCGGTATTTCACACCGCAATGGTGCACTCTCAGTACAATCTGCTCTGATGCCGCATAGTTAAGCCAGTAT
ACACTCCGCTATCGCTACGTGACTGGGTCATGGCTGCGCCCCGACACCCGCCAACACCCGCTGACGCGCC
CTGACGGGCTTGTCTGCTCCCGGCATCCGCTTACAGACAAGCTGTGACCGTCTCCGGGAGCTGCATGTGT
CAGAGGTTTTCACCGTCATCACCGAAACGCGCGAGGCAGCTGCGGTAAAGCTCATCAGCGTGGTCGTGAA
GCGATTCACAGATGTCTGCCTGTTCATCCGCGTCCAGCTCGTTGAGTTTCTCCAGAAGCGTTAATGTCTG
GCTTCTGATAAAGCGGGCCATGTTAAGGGCGGTTTTTTCCTGTTTGGTCACTGATGCCTCCGTGTAAGGG
GGATTTCTGTTCATGGGGGTAATGATACCGATGAAACGAGAGAGGATGCTCACGATACGGGTTACTGATG
ATGAACATGCCCGGTTACTGGAACGTTGTGAGGGTAAACAACTGGCGGTATGGATGCGGCGGGACCAGAG
AAAAATCACTCAGGGTCAATGCCAGCGCTTCGTTAATACAGATGTAGGTGTTCCACAGGGTAGCCAGCAG
CATCCTGCGATGCAGATCCGGAACATAATGGTGCAGGGCGCTGACTTCCGCGTTTCCAGACTTTACGAAA
CACGGAAACCGAAGACCATTCATGTTGTTGCTCAGGTCGCAGACGTTTTGCAGCAGCAGTCGCTTCACGT
TCGCTCGCGTATCGGTGATTCATTCTGCTAACCAGTAAGGCAACCCCGCCAGCCTAGCCGGGTCCTCAAC
GACAGGAGCACGATCATGCGCACCCGTGGGGCCGCCATGCCGGCGATAATGGCCTGCTTCTCGCCGAAAC
GTTTGGTGGCGGGACCAGTGACGAAGGCTTGAGCGAGGGCGTGCAAGATTCCGAATACCGCAAGCGACAG
GCCGATCATCGTCGCGCTCCAGCGAAAGCGGTCCTCGCCGAAAATGACCCAGAGCGCTGCCGGCACCTGT
CCTACGAGTTGCATGATAAAGAAGACAGTCATAAGTGCGGCGACGATAGTCATGCCCCGCGCCCACCGGA
AGGAGCTGACTGGGTTGAAGGCTCTCAAGGGCATCGGTCGAGATCCCGGTGCCTAATGAGTGAGCTAACT
TACATTAATTGCGTTGCGCTCACTGCCCGCTTTCCAGTCGGGAAACCTGTCGTGCCAGCTGCATTAATGA
ATCGGCCAACGCGCGGGGAGAGGCGGTTTGCGTATTGGGCGCCAGGGTGGTTTTTCTTTTCACCAGTGAG
ACGGGCAACAGCTGATTGCCCTTCACCGCCTGGCCCTGAGAGAGTTGCAGCAAGCGGTCCACGCTGGTTT
GCCCCAGCAGGCGAAAATCCTGTTTGATGGTGGTTAACGGCGGGATATAACATGAGCTGTCTTCGGTATC
GTCGTATCCCACTACCGAGATATCCGCACCAACGCGCAGCCCGGACTCGGTAATGGCGCGCATTGCGCCC
AGCGCCATCTGATCGTTGGCAACCAGCATCGCAGTGGGAACGATGCCCTCATTCAGCATTTGCATGGTTT
GTTGAAAACCGGACATGGCACTCCAGTCGCCTTCCCGTTCCGCTATCGGCTGAATTTGATTGCGAGTGAG
ATATTTATGCCAGCCAGCCAGACGCAGACGCGCCGAGACAGAACTTAATGGGCCCGCTAACAGCGCGATT
TGCTGGTGACCCAATGCGACCAGATGCTCCACGCCCAGTCGCGTACCGTCTTCATGGGAGAAAATAATAC
TGTTGATGGGTGTCTGGTCAGAGACATCAAGAAATAACGCCGGAACATTAGTGCAGGCAGCTTCCACAGC
AATGGCATCCTGGTCATCCAGCGGATAGTTAATGATCAGCCCACTGACGCGTTGCGCGAGAAGATTGTGC
ACCGCCGCTTTACAGGCTTCGACGCCGCTTCGTTCTACCATCGACACCACCACGCTGGCACCCAGTTGAT
CGGCGCGAGATTTAATCGCCGCGACAATTTGCGACGGCGCGTGCAGGGCCAGACTGGAGGTGGCAACGCC
AATCAGCAACGACTGTTTGCCCGCCAGTTGTTGTGCCACGCGGTTGGGAATGTAATTCAGCTCCGCCATC
GCCGCTTCCACTTTTTCCCGCGTTTTCGCAGAAACGTGGCTGGCCTGGTTCACCACGCGGGAAACGGTCT
GATAAGAGACACCGGCATACTCTGCGACATCGTATAACGTTACTGGTTTCACATTCACCACCCTGAATTG
ACTCTCTTCCGGGCGCTATCATGCCATACCGCGAAAGGTTTTGCGCCATTCGATGGTGTCCGGGATCTCG
ACGCTCTCCCTTATGCGACTCCTGCATTAGGAAGCAGCCCAGTAGTAGGTTGAGGCCGTTGAGCACCGCC
GCCGCAAGGAATGGTGCATGCAAGGAGATGGCGCCCAACAGTCCCCCGGCCACGGGGCCTGCCACCATAC
CCACGCCGAAACAAGCGCTCATGAGCCCGAAGTGGCGAGCCCGATCTTCCCCATCGGTGATGTCGGCGAT
ATAGGCGCCAGCAACCGCACCTGTGGCGCCGGTGATGCCGGCCACGATGCGTCCGGCGTAGAGGATCGAG
ATCTCGATCCCGCGAAATTAATACGACTCACTATAGGGGAATTGTGAGCGGATAACAATTCCCCTCTAGA
AATAATTTTGTTTAACTTTAAGAAGGAGATATACCATGAAACACCACCACCACCACCACCACCACGGTGG
TGAAAACTTGTACTTCCAGGCCCATGGCATGAAGATGGTAGTAGACACTATTGCTACTGATCGATGTGTA
TACCGGTCTAAGCTGCCGGACATTGAGATCAAGAACGACATGTCGTTGCACAATTATTGTTTCCAGAACA
TTGGTGCTTACCGGGACAATCCTTGTCTCATCAATGGCAGCACCGGCGAGGTGTACACGTACGGCGAGGT
GGAGACGACGGCGAGGAGGGTGGCCGCCGGGCTGCACCGGATGGGGGTGCAGCAGCGGGAGGTGATCATG
ATCCTCCTCCCCAACTCGCCGGAGTTCGTCTTCGCCTTCCTCGGCGCCTCCTTCCGCGGGGCCATGTCCA
CCACCGCCAACCCCTTCTACACGCCGCAGGAGATCGCCAAGCAGGTCAAGGCCTCCGGCGCGAAGCTCAT
CGTCACCATGTCCGCCTACGTCGACAAGGTCAGGGACCTGGCCGAGGAGCGCGGCGTCAAAGTGGTGTGC
GTCGACGCGCCGCCCCCGGGGTGCTCCCACTTCTCCGAGCTGTCCGGCGCCGACGAGTCGGAGCTGCCCG
AGGTGGATATTGACCCCGACGACGTGGTGGCGCTGCCATACTCCTCCGGCACCACCGGCCTCCCTAAAGG
AGTGATGCTCACACACCGCAGCCAGGTGACGAGCGTTGCCCAGCAAGTCGACGGCGAGAACCCGAATCTA
TACTTCCGGCCAGACGACGTCCTGCTCTGCGTTCTTCCCCTCTTCCACATCTACTCCCTCAACTCGGTGC
TCTTCTGCGGCCTGCGCGTCGGGGCGGCGATCCTCATCATGCAGAAGTTCGAGATCACGGCGCTGATGGA
GCTGGTGCAGAAGTACAAGGTGACCATTGCGCCCATCGTTCCGCCCATCGTTCTTGCCATCGCCAAGAGC
CCGCTCGTCGACAAGTACGACTTGTCGTCCATTCGGACGGTGATGTCCGGCGCCGCCCCGATGGGGAAGG
AGCTCGAAGACGCCGTCCGGGCCAAGCTTCCCAACGCCAAGCTCGGCCAGGGCTATGGGATGACGGAGGC
AGGGCCAGTGCTGTCCATGTGTTTGGCCTTCGCCAAGGAGCCCTTCGAGATCAAGTCTGGTTCTTGCGGC
ACCGTGGTCAGGAACGCCCAGCTCAAGATCGTCGACCCAGAAACCGGTGCCTACCTGCCCAGAAACCAAC
CCGGCGAAATTTGCATCCGAGGCTCCCAAATCATGAAAGGGTATCTTAATGACGCGGCGGCTACGCAGAG
GACGATCGACAAGGAAGGGTGGCTGCACACCGGCGACATTGGCTATGTCGACGACGACGAGGAGCTCTTC
ATTGTCGATAGGTTGAAGGAGATCATTAAGTACAAGGGCTTCCAAGTCGCCCCTGCCGAGCTCGAAGCCA
TTCTCATTACTCACCCTAACATTGCTGATGCCGCTGTTGTCCCGATGAAAGATGAGGCAGCAGGGGAAGT
GCCAGTGGCATTTGTGGTGACCTCCAATGGATCAGTCATCAGTGAGGATGAGATCAAGCAGTTCATTAGC
AAGCAGGTGGTGTTCTACAAGCGAATCAATCGAGTCTTTTTCGTTGATTCAATTCCTAAAGCACCCTCTG
GGAAGATTTTGAGGAAGGATTTGAGGGGAAGATTGGCAGCTGGTATACCCAAGTAGCCATGGCGGATCCG
AATTCGAGCTCCGTCGACAAGCTTGCGGCCGCACTCGAGCACCACCACCACCACCACTGAGATCCGGCTG
CTAACAAAGCCCGAAAGGAAGCTGAGTTGGCTGCTGCCACCGCTGAGCAATAACTAGCATAACCCCTTGG
GGCCTCTAAACGGGTCTTGAGGGGTTTTTTGCTGAAAGGAGGAACTATATCCGGAT
